Addgene plasmid #182483: Coexpressed Free PcPTS
Purpose: Yeast integrative plasmid for expressing ERG20 (GAL10 promoter) and patchoulol synthase from Pogostemon cablin (PcPTS; GAL7 promoter). Contains uracil auxotrophic marker (K. lactis URA3).
Depositing lab: Claudia Vickers. Depositing organization: University of Queensland. Publication: Metabolic flux enhancement from the translational fusion of terpene synthases is linked to terpene synthase accumulation. Cheah LC, Liu L, Stark T, Plan MR, Peng B, Lu Z, Schenk G, Sainsbury F, Vickers CE. Metab Eng. 2023 May;77:143-151. doi: 10.1016/j.ymben.2023.03.012. Epub 2023 Mar 28. PubMed 36990382.
Backbone
  Vector backbone: pILGFPB5A
  Vector type: Yeast Expression, Synthetic Biology ; Metabolic engineering
  Selectable markers: URA3
Growth in bacteria
  Bacterial resistance: Ampicillin, 100 μg/mL
  Growth temperature: 37°C
  Growth strain: DH5alpha
  Copy number: High Copy
Gene/Insert 1
  Gene/Insert name: FPPS (alt name: ERG20, wtERG20, farnesyl diphosphate synthase)
  Species: S. cerevisiae (budding yeast), Synthetic
  Insert size (bp): 1059
  Promoter: GAL10
  Cloning method: Gibson Cloning
  Sequencing primers: 5′ GTGGTAATGCCATGTAATATGATTATTAAAC; 3′ CTCAACAGTGCTCCGAAG
Gene/Insert 2
  Gene/Insert name: PTS (alt name: PcPTS, patchoulol synthase)
  Species: Synthetic; Pogostemon cablin
  Insert size (bp): 1659
  Promoter: GAL7
  Cloning method: Gibson Cloning
  Sequencing primers: 5′ TAGTATTCGTTTGGTAAAGTAGAGG; 3′ GCATTGGCACGGTGCAACAC
Terms and licenses: Academic/Nonprofit Terms; Industry Terms: Not Available to Industry
Depositor comments: Please visit https://www.biorxiv.org/content/10.1101/2022.11.08.515726v1 for bioRxiv preprint.
How to cite: Coexpressed Free PcPTS was a gift from Claudia Vickers (Addgene plasmid # 182483 ; http://n2t.net/addgene:182483 ; RRID:Addgene_182483)
