[The description below was written by a language model from this plasmid's Addgene catalogue record and pLannotate feature annotations shown in this document.]
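Description:
Coexpressed Free PcPTS is a yeast integrative expression plasmid of about 8.2 kb, built on the pILGFPB5A backbone for metabolic engineering of Saccharomyces cerevisiae. In E. coli it is propagated as a high-copy plasmid through a ColE1/pUC-type origin with ampicillin selection (AmpR with its own bla promoter). Remnants of cloning-vector sequence (lacZα, lacI, bom and rop fragments, and the lac promoter/operator) are also annotated. No yeast replication origin appears in either feature table, consistent with the stated integrative design, so stable maintenance in yeast depends on chromosomal insertion. The record does not state the integration locus. Yeast transformants are selected by uracil prototrophy. The catalogue describes the marker as Kluyveromyces lactis URA3, whereas the automated annotation labels the full-length URA3 coding sequence by its similarity to the S. cerevisiae protein. A separate short fragment of S. cerevisiae URA3 is also annotated next to the GAL promoter region, and its role is not explained in the record.

The payload is two separate galactose-regulated expression units. The yeast farnesyl diphosphate synthase ERG20 lies downstream of a Gal4-regulated GAL1,10 divergent promoter region, used here as the GAL10 promoter. The patchoulol synthase from Pogostemon cablin (PcPTS) is recorded as driven by the GAL7 promoter, which the feature tables do not annotate, although there is an unannotated gap upstream of the synthase coding sequence. ERG20 makes farnesyl diphosphate, the substrate that PcPTS converts to the sesquiterpene patchoulol and related by-products. As the name indicates, the two enzymes are produced as free, unfused proteins. Given the associated study on translational fusions of terpene synthases, the plasmid probably serves as the co-expression comparator for fused enzyme versions. The depositor and sequencing-derived records differ by one nucleotide in length and carry the same features.
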