Features (pLannotate 1.2.2; 16 found; start..end, strand, type, name):
      6..658     -  promoter       GAL1,10 promoter: GAL1 and GAL10 genes of S. cerevisiae; divergent inducible promoter, regulated by Gal4
    679..1734    +  CDS            ERG20: FPPS_YEAST - Also known as BOT3, FDS1, FPP1. Experimental evidence at protein level: Swiss-Prot protein existence level 1. Catalyzes the sequential condensation of isopentenyl pyrophosphate with the allylic pyrophosphates, dimethylallyl pyrophosphate, and then with the resultant geranylpyrophosphate to the ultimate product farnesyl pyrophosphate. From Saccharomyces cerevisiae (strain ATCC 204508 / S288c) (Baker's yeast).
   2478..4133    +  CDS            TPSPS_POGCB: Experimental evidence at protein level: Swiss-Prot protein existence level 1. Involved in the biosynthesis of patchoulol. Produces also at least 13 additional sesquiterpene products, including alpha- and beta- patchoulene, alpha-bulnesene, seychellene, pogostol and alpha-guiaene. From Pogostemon cablin (Patchouli) (Mentha cablin).
   4435..5220    -  CDS            URA3: PYRF_YEAST - Experimental evidence at protein level: Swiss-Prot protein existence level 1. From Saccharomyces cerevisiae (strain ATCC 204508 / S288c) (Baker's yeast).
   5223..5386    -  promoter       URA3 promoter (fragment): S. cerevisiae URA3
   5393..5550    +  CDS            lacZα (fragment): LacZα fragment of β-galactosidase; lacZ fragment
   5556..5655    -  misc_feature   bom (fragment): basis of mobility region from pBR322
   5757..5792    -  CDS            rop (fragment): Rop protein, which maintains plasmids at low copy number; rop
   5887..5991    +  promoter       AmpR promoter: bla
   5992..6852    +  CDS            AmpR: β-lactamase; bla; confers resistance to ampicillin, carbenicillin, and related antibiotics
   7023..7611    +  rep_origin     ori: high-copy-number ColE1/pMB1/pBR322/pUC origin of replication
   7794..7886    +  CDS            lacI (fragment): lac repressor; lacI; The lac repressor binds to the lac operator to inhibit transcription in E. coli. This inhibition can be relieved by adding lactose or isopropyl-β-D-thiogalactopyranoside (IPTG).
   7899..7920    +  protein_bind   CAP binding site: CAP binding activates transcription in the presence of cAMP. E. coli catabolite activator protein
   7935..7965    +  promoter       lac promoter: promoter for the E. coli lac operon
   7973..7989    +  protein_bind   lac operator: The lac repressor binds to the lac operator to inhibit transcription in E. coli. This inhibition can be relieved by adding lactose or isopropyl-β-D-thiogalactopyranoside (IPTG). lac repressor encoded by lacI
   8143..8242    -  CDS            URA3 (fragment): orotidine-5'-phosphate decarboxylase, required for uracil biosynthesis; S. cerevisiae URA3; yeast auxotrophic marker, counterselectable with 5-fluoroorotic acid (5-FOA)
>Addgene plasmid #182483 | Coexpressed Free PcPTS | depositor full sequence | sequence record 353107 | Coexpressed Free PcPTS sequence 8247 bps
TTATAGTTTTTTCTCCTTGACGTTAAAGTATAGAGGTATATTAACAATTTTTTGTTGATACTTTTATGAC
ATTTGAATAAGAAGTAATACAAACTGAAAATGTTGAAAGTATTAGTTAAAGTGGTTATGCAGCTTTTCCA
TTTATATATCTGTTAATAGATCAAAAATCATCGCTTCGCTGATTAATTACCCCAGAAATAAGGCTAAAAA
ACTAATCGCATTATCATCCTATGGTTGTTAATTTGATTCGTTAATTTGAAGGTTTGTGGGGCCAGGTTAC
TGCCAATTTTTCCTCTTCATAACCATAAAAGCTAGTATTGTAGAATCTTTATTGTTCGGAGCAGTGCGGC
GCGAGGCACATCTGCGTTTCAGGAACGCGACCGGTGAAGACGAGGACGCACGGAGGAGAGTCTTCCGTCG
GAGGGCTGTCGCCCGCTCGGCGGCTTCTAATCCGTACTTCAATATAGCAATGAGCAGTTAAGCGTATTAC
TGAAAGTTCCAAAGAGAAGGTTTTTTTAGGCTAAGATAATGGGGCTCTTTACATTTCCACAACATATAAG
TAAGATTAGATATGGATATGTATATGGTGGTAATGCCATGTAATATGATTATTAAACTTCTTTGCGTCCA
TCCAAAAAAAAAGTAAGAATTTTTGAAAATTCAATATAAGGATCCAAAATGGCTTCAGAAAAAGAAATTA
GGAGAGAGAGATTCTTGAACGTTTTCCCTAAATTAGTAGAGGAATTGAACGCATCGCTTTTGGCTTACGG
TATGCCTAAGGAAGCATGTGACTGGTATGCCCACTCATTGAACTACAACACTCCAGGCGGTAAGTTAAAT
AGAGGTTTGTCCGTTGTGGACACGTATGCTATTCTCTCCAACAAGACCGTTGAACAATTGGGGCAAGAAG
AATACGAAAAGGTTGCTATTCTAGGTTGGTGCATTGAGTTGTTGCAGGCTTACTTCTTGGTCGCCGATGA
TATGATGGACAAGTCCATTACCAGAAGAGGCCAACCATGTTGGTACAAGGTTCCTGAAGTTGGGGAAATT
GCCATCAATGACGCATTCATGTTAGAGGCTGCTATCTACAAGCTTTTGAAATCTCACTTCAGAAACGAAA
AATACTACATAGATATCACCGAATTGTTCCATGAAGTCACCTTCCAAACCGAATTGGGCCAATTGATGGA
CTTAATCACTGCACCTGAAGACAAAGTCGACTTGAGTAAGTTCTCCCTAAAGAAGCACTCCTTCATAGTT
ACTTTCAAGACTGCTTACTATTCTTTCTACTTGCCTGTCGCATTGGCTATGTACGTTGCCGGTATCACAG
ATGAAAAGGATTTGAAACAAGCCAGAGATGTCTTGATTCCATTGGGTGAATATTTCCAAATTCAAGATGA
CTACTTAGACTGCTTCGGTACCCCAGAACAGATCGGTAAGATCGGTACAGATATCCAAGATAACAAATGT
TCTTGGGTAATCAACAAGGCATTAGAACTTGCTTCCGCAGAACAAAGAAAGACTTTAGACGAAAATTACG
GTAAGAAGGACTCAGTCGCAGAAGCCAAATGCAAAAAGATTTTCAATGACTTGAAAATCGACCAGTTATA
CCACGAATATGAAGAGTCTGTTGCCAAGGATTTGAAGGCCAAGATCTCCCAAGTCGACGAGTCTCGTGGC
TTCAAAGCCGACGTCTTAACTGCGTTTTTGAACAAAGTTTACAAGAGAAGCAAATAAAGATCTTTTGCCA
GCTTACTATCCTTCTTGAAAATATGCACTCTATATCTTTTAGTTCTTAATTGCAACACATAGATTTGCTG
TATAACGAATTTTATGCTATTTTTTAAATTTGGAGTTCAGTGATAAAAGTGTCACAGCGAATTTCCTCAC
ATGTAGGGACCGAATTGTTTACAAGTTCTCTGTACCACCATGGAGACATCAAAAATTGAAAATCTATGGA
AAGATATGGACGGTAGCAACAAGAATATAGCACGAGCCGCGGAGTTCATTTCGTTACTTTTGATATCACT
CACAACTATTGCGAAGCGCTTCAGTGAAAAAATCATAAGGAAAAGTTGTAAATATTATTGGTAGTATTCG
TTTGGTAAAGTAGAGGGGGTAATTTTTCCCCTTTATTTTGTTCATACATTCTTAAATTGCTTTGCCTCTC
CTTTTGGAAAGCTATACTTCGGAGCACTGTTGAGCGAAGGCTCATTAGATATATTTTCTGTCATTTTCCT
TAACCCAAAAATAAGGGAAAGGGTCCAAAAAGCGCTCGGACAACTGTTGACCGTGATCCGAAGGACTGGC
TATACAGTGTTCACAAAATAGCCAAGCTGAAAATAATGTGTAGCTATGTTCAGTTAGTTTGGCTAGCAAA
GATATAAAAGCAGGTCGGAAATATTTATGGGCATTATTATGCAGAGCATCAACATGATAAAAAAAAACAG
TTGAATATTCCCTCAAAAGAGCTCAAAATGGAATTGTATGCTCAATCTGTTGGTGTTGGTGCTGCATCAA
GACCTCTAGCCAATTTTCATCAATGTGTATGGGGAGACAAATTCATTGTTTACAACCCACAATCATCCCA
GGCTGGAGAGAGAGAACAGGCTGAGGAGCTTAAAGTAGAGCTAAAAAGAGAGCTTAAGGAAGCATCAGAT
AATTATATGAGGCAACTGAAAATGGTAGATGCAATACAACGTTTAGGCATTGACTATTTATTTGTCGAAG
ATGTTGATGAAGCTTTGAAGAATTTGTTTGAAATGTTTGATGCTTTCTGCAAGAATAATCATGACATGCA
CGCCACTGCTCTATCCTTTCGTCTTCTAAGACAACATGGCTATAGAGTTTCATGTGAAGTTTTTGAAAAG
TTTAAGGATGGCAAAGATGGATTTAAGGTTCCAAATGAGGATGGAGCCGTTGCAGTCCTTGAATTCTTCG
AAGCCACTCATTTGAGAGTCCATGGAGAAGACGTCCTTGATAATGCTTTTGTCTTCACTAGGAACTACTT
GGAATCAGTCTATGCAACTTTGAACGATCCAACCGCGAATCAAGTCCACAACGCATTGAATGAGTTCTCT
TTTAGGAGAGGATTGCCACGTGTGGAAGCAAGGAAGTACATATCAATCTACGAGCAATACGCATCTCATC
ACAAAGGCTTGTTAAAACTTGCTAAGCTGGATTTCAACTTGGTACAAGCTTTGCACAGAAGGGAGCTGAG
TGAAGATTCTAGGTGGTGGAAGACTTTACAAGTGCCCACAGAGCTATCATTCGTTAGAGATAGGTTGGTG
GAGTCCTACTTTTGGGCTTCGGGATCTTATTTCGAACCGAATTATTCGGTAGCTAGGATGATTTTAGCAA
AAGGATTAGCTGTATTATCTCTTATGGACGATGTGTATGATGCATATGGTACTTTTGAGGAATTACAAGT
GTTCACAGATGCAATCGAAAGGTGGGATGCTTCATGTTTAGATAAACTTCCAGAGTACATGAAAATAGTA
TACAAGGCCCTTTTGGATGTGTTTGAGGAAGTTGACGAGGAGGTGATCAAGCTAGGTGCACCATATAGGG
TCTACTATGGAAAAGAAGCCATGAAATATGCCGCTAGAGCTTACATGGAAGAGGCCCAATGGAGGGAGCA
AAAGCACAAACCCACAACTAAGGAGTATATGAAGCTGGCAACAAAGACCTGTGGCTATATAACTCTAATA
ATATTATCATTTCTTGGAGTGGAAGAGGGCATTGTGACTAAAGAAGCCTTCGATTGGGTTTTCTCCAGAC
CTCCTTTCGTCGAGGCTACTTTAATCATTGCTAGGTTGATCAATGATATTACAGGATGTGAATTTGAGAA
TAAAAGGGAGCACGTTAGAACTGCAGTCGAATGCTACATGGAAGAGCACAAAGTGGGAAAGCAAGAGGTG
GTCTCTGAATTTTACAACCAAATGGAGTCAGCATGGAAGGACATAAATGAGTGCTTGCTAAGACCAGCTG
AATTTCCAATCCCTCTACTTAATCTTATTTTAAATTCTGTCAGAACACTTGAGGTTATTTACAAAGAGGG
CGATTCCTATACACACGTGGGTCCTGCAATGCAAAACATCATCAAGCAGTTGTACCTACACCCTGTTCCA
TATTAACTCGAGATAGATTAATTTAAACAGTATATGTACAGTTTTATATATATATATATATATATATACA
TATATAAAGAAACCTGTGCGTTTTTTGTATTTTCAAATACATTTAGTTTTGGCGCCACTTCTATAAAAGG
TCTCATGATATTGTTACTCTAGAGATCCCAATACAACAGATCACGTGATCTTTTGTAAGATGAAGTTGAA
GTGAGTGTTGCACCGTGCCAATGCAGGTGGCTATTAGATTAAATATGTGATTTGTTCTATTAAGTTTCCT
GTATAATTAATGGGGAGCGCTGATTCTCTTTTGGTACGCTTCCCATCCAGCATTTCTGTATCTTTCACCT
TCAACCTTAGGATCTCTACCCTTGGCGAAAAGTCCTCTGCCAACAATGATGATATCTGATCCACCACTTA
CAACTTCGTCGACGGTTCTGTACTGCTGACCCAATGCATCGCCTTTGTCGTCTAAACCTACACCTGGGGT
CATGATTAGCCAATCAAACCCTTCTTCTCTTCCTCCCATATCGTTCTGAGCAATGAACCCAATAACGAAA
TCTTTATCACTCTTTGCAATATCAACGGTACCCTTAGTATATTCACCGTGTGCTAGAGAACCCTTGGAAG
ACAATTCAGCAAGCATCAATAATCCCCTTGGTTCTTTGGTGACCTCTTGCGCACCTTGTTTCAAGCCAGC
AACAATACCAGCACCAGTAACCCCGTGGGCGTTGGTGATATCAGACCATTCTGCGATACGGTAAACGCCC
GATGTATATTGTAATTTGACTGTGTTACCGATATCGGCGAATTTTCTGTCCTCAAATATCAAGAACTTGT
ATTTCTCTGCCAATGCTTTCAATGGAACGACAGTACCCTCATAACTGAAATCATCCAAGATATCAACGTG
TGTTTTCAAAAGGCAAATGTATGGACCCAACGTTTCAACAAGTTTCAATAGCTCATCAGTCGAACGAACG
TCAAGAGAAGCACACAAATTGGTCTTCTTTTCATCCATTAAACGTAAAAGTTTCGATGCAACCGGACTTG
CATGAGTCTCAGCTCTACTGGTATATGATTTTGTGGACATGTTTTATCTTCGTTTCCTGCAGGTTTTTGT
TCTGTGCAGTTGGGTTAAGAATACTGGGCAATTTCATGTTTCTTCAACACCACATATGCGTATATATACC
AATCTAAGTCTGTGCTCCTTCCTTCGTTCTTCCTTCTGCTCGGAGATTACCGAATCAAAAAAATTTAAAT
GAATTCACTGGCCGTCGTTTTACAACGTCGTGACTGGGAAAACCCTGGCGTTACCCAACTTAATCGCCTT
GCAGCACATCCCCCTTTCGCCAGCTGGCGTAATAGCGAAGAGGCCCGCACCGATCGCCCTTCCCAACAGT
TGCGCAGCCTGAATGGCGAATGGCGCCTGATGCGGTATTTTCTCCTTACGCATCTGTGCGGTATTTCACA
CCGCATATGGTGCACTCTCAGTACAATCTGCTCTGATGCCGCATAGTTAAGCCAGCCCCGACACCCGCCA
ACACCCGCTGACGCGCCCTGACGGGCTTGTCTGCTCCCGGCATCCGCTTACAGACAAGCTGTGACCGTCT
CCGGGAGCTGCATGTGTCAGAGGTTTTCACCGTCATCACCGAAACGCGCGAGACGAAAGGGCCTCGTGAT
ACGCCTATTTTTATAGGTTAATGTCATGATAATAATGGTTTCTTAGACGTCAGGTGGCACTTTTCGGGGA
AATGTGCGCGGAACCCCTATTTGTTTATTTTTCTAAATACATTCAAATATGTATCCGCTCATGAGACAAT
AACCCTGATAAATGCTTCAATAATATTGAAAAAGGAAGAGTATGAGTATTCAACATTTCCGTGTCGCCCT
TATTCCCTTTTTTGCGGCATTTTGCCTTCCTGTTTTTGCTCACCCAGAAACGCTGGTGAAAGTAAAAGAT
GCTGAAGATCAGTTGGGTGCACGAGTGGGTTACATCGAACTGGATCTCAACAGCGGTAAGATCCTTGAGA
GTTTTCGCCCCGAAGAACGTTTTCCAATGATGAGCACTTTTAAAGTTCTGCTATGTGGCGCGGTATTATC
CCGTATTGACGCCGGGCAAGAGCAACTCGGTCGCCGCATACACTATTCTCAGAATGACTTGGTTGAGTAC
TCACCAGTCACAGAAAAGCATCTTACGGATGGCATGACAGTAAGAGAATTATGCAGTGCTGCCATAACCA
TGAGTGATAACACTGCGGCCAACTTACTTCTGACAACGATCGGAGGACCGAAGGAGCTAACCGCTTTTTT
GCACAACATGGGGGATCATGTAACTCGCCTTGATCGTTGGGAACCGGAGCTGAATGAAGCCATACCAAAC
GACGAGCGTGACACCACGATGCCTGTAGCAATGGCAACAACGTTGCGCAAACTATTAACTGGCGAACTAC
TTACTCTAGCTTCCCGGCAACAATTAATAGACTGGATGGAGGCGGATAAAGTTGCAGGACCACTTCTGCG
CTCGGCCCTTCCGGCTGGCTGGTTTATTGCTGATAAATCTGGAGCCGGTGAGCGTGGGTCTCGCGGTATC
ATTGCAGCACTGGGGCCAGATGGTAAGCCCTCCCGTATCGTAGTTATCTACACGACGGGGAGTCAGGCAA
CTATGGATGAACGAAATAGACAGATCGCTGAGATAGGTGCCTCACTGATTAAGCATTGGTAACTGTCAGA
CCAAGTTTACTCATATATACTTTAGATTGATTTAAAACTTCATTTTTAATTTAAAAGGATCTAGGTGAAG
ATCCTTTTTGATAATCTCATGACCAAAATCCCTTAACGTGAGTTTTCGTTCCACTGAGCGTCAGACCCCG
TAGAAAAGATCAAAGGATCTTCTTGAGATCCTTTTTTTCTGCGCGTAATCTGCTGCTTGCAAACAAAAAA
ACCACCGCTACCAGCGGTGGTTTGTTTGCCGGATCAAGAGCTACCAACTCTTTTTCCGAAGGTAACTGGC
TTCAGCAGAGCGCAGATACCAAATACTGTCCTTCTAGTGTAGCCGTAGTTAGGCCACCACTTCAAGAACT
CTGTAGCACCGCCTACATACCTCGCTCTGCTAATCCTGTTACCAGTGGCTGCTGCCAGTGGCGATAAGTC
GTGTCTTACCGGGTTGGACTCAAGACGATAGTTACCGGATAAGGCGCAGCGGTCGGGCTGAACGGGGGGT
TCGTGCACACAGCCCAGCTTGGAGCGAACGACCTACACCGAACTGAGATACCTACAGCGTGAGCTATGAG
AAAGCGCCACGCTTCCCGAAGGGAGAAAGGCGGACAGGTATCCGGTAAGCGGCAGGGTCGGAACAGGAGA
GCGCACGAGGGAGCTTCCAGGGGGAAACGCCTGGTATCTTTATAGTCCTGTCGGGTTTCGCCACCTCTGA
CTTGAGCGTCGATTTTTGTGATGCTCGTCAGGGGGGCGGAGCCTATGGAAAAACGCCAGCAACGCGGCCT
TTTTACGGTTCCTGGCCTTTTGCTGGCCTTTTGCTCACATGTTCTTTCCTGCGTTATCCCCTGATTCTGT
GGATAACCGTATTACCGCCTTTGAGTGAGCTGATACCGCTCGCCGCAGCCGAACGACCGAGCGCAGCGAG
TCAGTGAGCGAGGAAGCGGAAGAGCGCCCAATACGCAAACCGCCTCTCCCCGCGCGTTGGCCGATTCATT
AATGCAGCTGGCACGACAGGTTTCCCGACTGGAAAGCGGGCAGTGAGCGCAACGCAATTAATGTGAGTTA
GCTCACTCATTAGGCACCCCAGGCTTTACACTTTATGCTTCCGGCTCGTATGTTGTGTGGAATTGTGAGC
GGATAACAATTTCACACAGGAAACAGCTATGACCATGATTACGCCAAGCTTGCATGCATTTAAATCATTA
CGACCGAGATTCCCGGGTAATAACTGATATAATTAAATTGAAGCTCTAATTTGTGAGTTTAGTATACATG
CATTTACTTATAATACAGTTTTTTAGTTTTGCTGGCCGCATCTTCTCAAATATGCTTCCCAGCCTGCTTT
TCTGTAACGTTCACCCTCTACCTTAGCATCCCTTCCCTTTGCAAATAGTCCTACTAG
