Features (pLannotate 1.2.2; 16 found; start..end, strand, type, name):
     95..748     -  promoter       GAL1,10 promoter: GAL1 and GAL10 genes of S. cerevisiae; divergent inducible promoter, regulated by Gal4
    769..1824    +  CDS            ERG20: FPPS_YEAST - Also known as BOT3, FDS1, FPP1. Experimental evidence at protein level: Swiss-Prot protein existence level 1. Catalyzes the sequential condensation of isopentenyl pyrophosphate with the allylic pyrophosphates, dimethylallyl pyrophosphate, and then with the resultant geranylpyrophosphate to the ultimate product farnesyl pyrophosphate. From Saccharomyces cerevisiae (strain ATCC 204508 / S288c) (Baker's yeast).
   2568..4223    +  CDS            TPSPS_POGCB: Experimental evidence at protein level: Swiss-Prot protein existence level 1. Involved in the biosynthesis of patchoulol. Produces also at least 13 additional sesquiterpene products, including alpha- and beta- patchoulene, alpha-bulnesene, seychellene, pogostol and alpha-guiaene. From Pogostemon cablin (Patchouli) (Mentha cablin).
   4523..5308    -  CDS            URA3: PYRF_YEAST - Experimental evidence at protein level: Swiss-Prot protein existence level 1. From Saccharomyces cerevisiae (strain ATCC 204508 / S288c) (Baker's yeast).
   5311..5474    -  promoter       URA3 promoter (fragment): S. cerevisiae URA3
   5481..5638    +  CDS            lacZα (fragment): LacZα fragment of β-galactosidase; lacZ fragment
   5644..5743    -  misc_feature   bom (fragment): basis of mobility region from pBR322
   5845..5880    -  CDS            rop (fragment): Rop protein, which maintains plasmids at low copy number; rop
   5975..6079    +  promoter       AmpR promoter: bla
   6080..6940    +  CDS            AmpR: β-lactamase; bla; confers resistance to ampicillin, carbenicillin, and related antibiotics
   7111..7699    +  rep_origin     ori: high-copy-number ColE1/pMB1/pBR322/pUC origin of replication
   7882..7974    +  CDS            lacI (fragment): lac repressor; lacI; The lac repressor binds to the lac operator to inhibit transcription in E. coli. This inhibition can be relieved by adding lactose or isopropyl-β-D-thiogalactopyranoside (IPTG).
   7987..8008    +  protein_bind   CAP binding site: CAP binding activates transcription in the presence of cAMP. E. coli catabolite activator protein
   8023..8053    +  promoter       lac promoter: promoter for the E. coli lac operon
   8061..8077    +  protein_bind   lac operator: The lac repressor binds to the lac operator to inhibit transcription in E. coli. This inhibition can be relieved by adding lactose or isopropyl-β-D-thiogalactopyranoside (IPTG). lac repressor encoded by lacI
   8231..84      -  CDS            URA3 (fragment) (across the origin): orotidine-5'-phosphate decarboxylase, required for uracil biosynthesis; S. cerevisiae URA3; yeast auxotrophic marker, counterselectable with 5-fluoroorotic acid (5-FOA)
>Addgene plasmid #182483 | Coexpressed Free PcPTS | addgene full sequence | sequence record 360444 | Addgene NGS Result
CATCTTCTCAAATATGCTTCCCAGCCTGCTTTTCTGTAACGTTCACCCTCTACCTTAGCATCCCTTCCCT
TTGCAAATAGTCCTACTAGTTATAGTTTTTTCTCCTTGACGTTAAAGTATAGAGGTATATTAACAATTTT
TTGTTGATACTTTTATGACATTTGAATAAGAAGTAATACAAACCGAAAATGTTGAAAGTATTAGTTAAAG
TGGTTATGCAGCTTTTGCATTTATATATCTGTTAATAGATCAAAAATCATCGCTTCGCTGATTAATTACC
CCAGAAATAAGGCTAAAAAACTAATCGCATTATTATCCTATGGTTGTTAATTTGATTCGTTGATTTGAAG
GTTTGTGGGGCCAGGTTACTGCCAATTTTTCCTCTTCATAACCATAAAAGCTAGTATTGTAGAATCTTTA
TTGTTCGGAGCAGTGCGGCGCGAGGCACATCTGCGTTTCAGGAACGCGACCGGTGAAGACCAGGACGCAC
GGAGGAGAGTCTTCCGTCGGAGGGCTGTCGCCCGCTCGGCGGCTTCTAATCCGTACTTCAATATAGCAAT
GAGCAGTTAAGCGTATTACTGAAAGTTCCAAAGAGAAGGTTTTTTTAGGCTAAGATAATGGGGCTCTTTA
CATTTCCACAACATATAAGTAAGATTAGATATGGATATGTATATGGTGGTATTGCCATGTAATATGATTA
TTAAACTTCTTTGCGTCCATCCAAAAAAAAAAGTAAGAATTTTTGAAAATTCAATATAAGGATCCAAAAT
GGCTTCAGAAAAAGAAATTAGGAGAGAGAGATTCTTGAACGTTTTCCCTAAATTAGTAGAGGAATTGAAC
GCATCGCTTTTGGCTTACGGTATGCCTAAGGAAGCATGTGACTGGTATGCCCACTCATTGAACTACAACA
CTCCAGGCGGTAAGTTAAATAGAGGTTTGTCCGTTGTGGACACGTATGCTATTCTCTCCAACAAGACCGT
TGAACAATTGGGGCAAGAAGAATACGAAAAGGTTGCTATTCTAGGTTGGTGCATTGAGTTGTTGCAGGCT
TACTTCTTGGTCGCCGATGATATGATGGACAAGTCCATTACCAGAAGAGGCCAACCATGTTGGTACAAGG
TTCCTGAAGTTGGGGAAATTGCCATCAATGACGCATTCATGTTAGAGGCTGCTATCTACAAGCTTTTGAA
ATCTCACTTCAGAAACGAAAAATACTACATAGATATCACCGAATTGTTCCATGAAGTCACCTTCCAAACC
GAATTGGGCCAATTGATGGACTTAATCACTGCACCTGAAGACAAAGTCGACTTGAGTAAGTTCTCCCTAA
AGAAGCACTCCTTCATAGTTACTTTCAAGACTGCTTACTATTCTTTCTACTTGCCTGTCGCATTGGCTAT
GTACGTTGCCGGTATCACAGATGAAAAGGATTTGAAACAAGCCAGAGATGTCTTGATTCCATTGGGTGAA
TATTTCCAAATTCAAGATGACTACTTAGACTGCTTCGGTACCCCAGAACAGATCGGTAAGATCGGTACAG
ATATCCAAGATAACAAATGTTCTTGGGTAATCAACAAGGCATTAGAACTTGCTTCCGCAGAACAAAGAAA
GACTTTAGACGAAAATTACGGTAAGAAGGACTCAGTCGCAGAAGCCAAATGCAAAAAGATTTTCAATGAC
TTGAAAATCGACCAGTTATACCACGAATATGAAGAGTCTGTTGCCAAGGATTTGAAGGCCAAGATCTCCC
AAGTCGACGAGTCTCGTGGCTTCAAAGCCGACGTCTTAACTGCGTTTTTGAACAAAGTTTACAAGAGAAG
CAAATAAAGATCTTTTGCCAGCTTACTATCCTTCTTGAAAATATGCACTCTATATCTTTTAGTTCTTAAT
TGCAACACATAGATTTGCTGTATAACGAATTTTATGCTATTTTTTAAATTTGGAGTTCAGTGATAAAAGT
GTCACAGCGAATTTCCTCACATGTAGGGACCGAATTGTTTACAAGTTCTCTGTACCACCATGGAGACATC
AAAAATTGAAAATCTATGGAAAGATATGGACGGTAGCAACAAGAATATAGCACGAGCCGCGGAGTTCATT
TCGTTACTTTTGATATCACTCACAACTATTGCGAAGCGCTTCAGTGAAAAAATCATAAGGAAAAGTTGTA
AATATTATTGGTAGTATTCGTTTGGTAAAGTAGAGGGGGTAATTTTTCCCCTTTATTTTGTTCATACATT
CTTAAATTGCTTTGCCTCTCCTTTTGGAAAGCTATACTTCGGAGCACTGTTGAGCGAAGGCTCATTAGAT
ATATTTTCTGTCATTTTCCTTAACCCAAAAATAAGGGAAAGGGTCCAAAAAGCGCTCGGACAACTGTTGA
CCGTGATCCGAAGGACTGGCTATACAGTGTTCACAAAATAGCCAAGCTGAAAATAATGTGTAGCTATGTT
CAGTTAGTTTGGCTAGCAAAGATATAAAAGCAGGTCGGAAATATTTATGGGCATTATTATGCAGAGCATC
AACATGATAAAAAAAAACAGTTGAATATTCCCTCAAAAGAGCTCAAAATGGAATTGTATGCTCAATCTGT
TGGTGTTGGTGCTGCATCAAGACCTCTAGCCAATTTTCATCAATGTGTATGGGGAGACAAATTCATTGTT
TACAACCCACAATCATCCCAGGCTGGAGAGAGAGAACAGGCTGAGGAGCTTAAAGTAGAGCTAAAAAGAG
AGCTTAAGGAAGCATCAGATAATTATATGAGGCAACTGAAAATGGTAGATGCAATACAACGTTTAGGCAT
TGACTATTTATTTGTCGAAGATGTTGATGAAGCTTTGAAGAATTTGTTTGAAATGTTTGATGCTTTCTGC
AAGAATAATCATGACATGCACGCCACTGCTCTATCCTTTCGTCTTCTAAGACAACATGGCTATAGAGTTT
CATGTGAAGTTTTTGAAAAGTTTAAGGATGGCAAAGATGGATTTAAGGTTCCAAATGAGGATGGAGCCGT
TGCAGTCCTTGAATTCTTCGAAGCCACTCATTTGAGAGTCCATGGAGAAGACGTCCTTGATAATGCTTTT
GTCTTCACTAGGAACTACTTGGAATCAGTCTATGCAACTTTGAACGATCCAACCGCGAATCAAGTCCACA
ACGCATTGAATGAGTTCTCTTTTAGGAGAGGATTGCCACGTGTGGAAGCAAGGAAGTACATATCAATCTA
CGAGCAATACGCATCTCATCACAAAGGCTTGTTAAAACTTGCTAAGCTGGATTTCAACTTGGTACAAGCT
TTGCACAGAAGGGAGCTGAGTGAAGATTCTAGGTGGTGGAAGACTTTACAAGTGCCCACAGAGCTATCAT
TCGTTAGAGATAGGTTGGTGGAGTCCTACTTTTGGGCTTCGGGATCTTATTTCGAACCGAATTATTCGGT
AGCTAGGATGATTTTAGCAAAAGGATTAGCTGTATTATCTCTTATGGACGATGTGTATGATGCATATGGT
ACTTTTGAGGAATTACAAGTGTTCACAGATGCAATCGAAAGGTGGGATGCTTCATGTTTAGATAAACTTC
CAGAGTACATGAAAATAGTATACAAGGCCCTTTTGGATGTGTTTGAGGAAGTTGACGAGGAGGTGATCAA
GCTAGGTGCACCATATAGGGTCTACTATGGAAAAGAAGCCATGAAATATGCCGCTAGAGCTTACATGGAA
GAGGCCCAATGGAGGGAGCAAAAGCACAAACCCACAACTAAGGAGTATATGAAGCTGGCAACAAAGACCT
GTGGCTATATAACTCTAATAATATTATCATTTCTTGGAGTGGAAGAGGGCATTGTGACTAAAGAAGCCTT
CGATTGGGTTTTCTCCAGACCTCCTTTCGTCGAGGCTACTTTAATCATTGCTAGGTTGATCAATGATATT
ACAGGATGTGAATTTGAGAATAAAAGGGAGCACGTTAGAACTGCAGTCGAATGCTACATGGAAGAGCACA
AAGTGGGAAAGCAAGAGGTGGTCTCTGAATTTTACAACCAAATGGAGTCAGCATGGAAGGACATAAATGA
GTGCTTGCTAAGACCAGCTGAATTTCCAATCCCTCTACTTAATCTTATTTTAAATTCTGTCAGAACACTT
GAGGTTATTTACAAAGAGGGCGATTCCTATACACACGTGGGTCCTGCAATGCAAAACATCATCAAGCAGT
TGTACCTACACCCTGTTCCATATTAACTCGAGATAGATTAATTTAAACAGTATATGTACAGTTTTATATA
TATATATATATATATACATATATAAAGAAACCTGTGCGTTTTTTGTATTTTCAAATACATTTAGTTTTGG
CGCCACTTCTATAAAAGGTCTCATGATATTGTTACTCTAGAGATCCCAATACAACAGATCACGTGATCTT
TTTGTAAGATGAAGTTGAAGTAGTGTTGCACCGTGCCAATGCAGGTGGCTATTAGATTAAATATGTGATT
TGTTCTATTAAGTTTCCTGTATAATTAATGGGGAGCGCTGATTCTCTTTTGGTACGCTTCCCATCCAGCA
TTTCTGTATCTTTCACCTTCAACCTTAGGATCTCTACCCTTGGCGAAAAGTCCTCTGCCAACAATGATGA
TATCTGATCCACCACTTACAACTTCGTCGACGGTTCTGTACTGCTGACCCAATGCATCGCCTTTGTCGTC
TAAACCTACACCTGGGGTCATGATTAGCCAATCAAACCCTTCTTCTCTTCCTCCCATATCGTTCTGAGCA
ATGAACCCAATAACGAAATCTTTATCACTCTTTGCAATATCAACGGTACCCTTAGTATATTCACCGTGTG
CTAGAGAACCCTTGGAAGACAATTCAGCAAGCATCAATAATCCCCTTGGTTCTTTGGTGACCTCTTGCGC
ACCTTGTTTCAAGCCAGCAACAATACCAGCACCAGTAACCCCGTGGGCGTTGGTGATATCAGACCATTCT
GCGATACGGTAAACGCCCGATGTATATTGTAATTTGACTGTGTTACCGATATCGGCGAATTTTCTGTCCT
CAAATATCAAGAACTTGTATTTCTCTGCCAATGCTTTCAATGGAACGACAGTACCCTCATAACTGAAATC
ATCCAAGATATCAACGTGTGTTTTCAAAAGGCAAATGTATGGACCCAACGTTTCAACAAGTTTCAATAGC
TCATCAGTCGAACGAACGTCAAGAGAAGCACACAAATTGGTCTTCTTTTCATCCATTAAACGTAAAAGTT
TCGATGCAACCGGACTTGCATGAGTCTCAGCTCTACTGGTATATGATTTTGTGGACATGTTTTATCTTCG
TTTCCTGCAGGTTTTTGTTCTGTGCAGTTGGGTTAAGAATACTGGGCAATTTCATGTTTCTTCAACACTA
CATATGCGTATATATACCAATCTAAGTCTGTGCTCCTTCCTTCGTTCTTCCTTCTGTTCGGAGATTACCG
AATCAAAAAAATTTAAATGAATTCACTGGCCGTCGTTTTACAACGTCGTGACTGGGAAAACCCTGGCGTT
ACCCAACTTAATCGCCTTGCAGCACATCCCCCTTTCGCCAGCTGGCGTAATAGCGAAGAGGCCCGCACCG
ATCGCCCTTCCCAACAGTTGCGCAGCCTGAATGGCGAATGGCGCCTGATGCGGTATTTTCTCCTTACGCA
TCTGTGCGGTATTTCACACCGCATATGGTGCACTCTCAGTACAATCTGCTCTGATGCCGCATAGTTAAGC
CAGCCCCGACACCCGCCAACACCCGCTGACGCGCCCTGACGGGCTTGTCTGCTCCCGGCATCCGCTTACA
GACAAGCTGTGACCGTCTCCGGGAGCTGCATGTGTCAGAGGTTTTCACCGTCATCACCGAAACGCGCGAG
ACGAAAGGGCCTCGTGATACGCCTATTTTTATAGGTTAATGTCATGATAATAATGGTTTCTTAGACGTCA
GGTGGCACTTTTCGGGGAAATGTGCGCGGAACCCCTATTTGTTTATTTTTCTAAATACATTCAAATATGT
ATCCGCTCATGAGACAATAACCCTGATAAATGCTTCAATAATATTGAAAAAGGAAGAGTATGAGTATTCA
ACATTTCCGTGTCGCCCTTATTCCCTTTTTTGCGGCATTTTGCCTTCCTGTTTTTGCTCACCCAGAAACG
CTGGTGAAAGTAAAAGATGCTGAAGATCAGTTGGGTGCACGAGTGGGTTACATCGAACTGGATCTCAACA
GCGGTAAGATCCTTGAGAGTTTTCGCCCCGAAGAACGTTTTCCAATGATGAGCACTTTTAAAGTTCTGCT
ATGTGGCGCGGTATTATCCCGTATTGACGCCGGGCAAGAGCAACTCGGTCGCCGCATACACTATTCTCAG
AATGACTTGGTTGAGTACTCACCAGTCACAGAAAAGCATCTTACGGATGGCATGACAGTAAGAGAATTAT
GCAGTGCTGCCATAACCATGAGTGATAACACTGCGGCCAACTTACTTCTGACAACGATCGGAGGACCGAA
GGAGCTAACCGCTTTTTTGCACAACATGGGGGATCATGTAACTCGCCTTGATCGTTGGGAACCGGAGCTG
AATGAAGCCATACCAAACGACGAGCGTGACACCACGATGCCTGTAGCAATGGCAACAACGTTGCGCAAAC
TATTAACTGGCGAACTACTTACTCTAGCTTCCCGGCAACAATTAATAGACTGGATGGAGGCGGATAAAGT
TGCAGGACCACTTCTGCGCTCGGCCCTTCCGGCTGGCTGGTTTATTGCTGATAAATCTGGAGCCGGTGAG
CGTGGGTCTCGCGGTATCATTGCAGCACTGGGGCCAGATGGTAAGCCCTCCCGTATCGTAGTTATCTACA
CGACGGGGAGTCAGGCAACTATGGATGAACGAAATAGACAGATCGCTGAGATAGGTGCCTCACTGATTAA
GCATTGGTAACTGTCAGACCAAGTTTACTCATATATACTTTAGATTGATTTAAAACTTCATTTTTAATTT
AAAAGGATCTAGGTGAAGATCCTTTTTGATAATCTCATGACCAAAATCCCTTAACGTGAGTTTTCGTTCC
ACTGAGCGTCAGACCCCGTAGAAAAGATCAAAGGATCTTCTTGAGATCCTTTTTTTCTGCGCGTAATCTG
CTGCTTGCAAACAAAAAAACCACCGCTACCAGCGGTGGTTTGTTTGCCGGATCAAGAGCTACCAACTCTT
TTTCCGAAGGTAACTGGCTTCAGCAGAGCGCAGATACCAAATACTGTTCTTCTAGTGTAGCCGTAGTTAG
GCCACCACTTCAAGAACTCTGTAGCACCGCCTACATACCTCGCTCTGCTAATCCTGTTACCAGTGGCTGC
TGCCAGTGGCGATAAGTCGTGTCTTACCGGGTTGGACTCAAGACGATAGTTACCGGATAAGGCGCAGCGG
TCGGGCTGAACGGGGGGTTCGTGCACACAGCCCAGCTTGGAGCGAACGACCTACACCGAACTGAGATACC
TACAGCGTGAGCTATGAGAAAGCGCCACGCTTCCCGAAGGGAGAAAGGCGGACAGGTATCCGGTAAGCGG
CAGGGTCGGAACAGGAGAGCGCACGAGGGAGCTTCCAGGGGGAAACGCCTGGTATCTTTATAGTCCTGTC
GGGTTTCGCCACCTCTGACTTGAGCGTCGATTTTTGTGATGCTCGTCAGGGGGGCGGAGCCTATGGAAAA
ACGCCAGCAACGCGGCCTTTTTACGGTTCCTGGCCTTTTGCTGGCCTTTTGCTCACATGTTCTTTCCTGC
GTTATCCCCTGATTCTGTGGATAACCGTATTACCGCCTTTGAGTGAGCTGATACCGCTCGCCGCAGCCGA
ACGACCGAGCGCAGCGAGTCAGTGAGCGAGGAAGCGGAAGAGCGCCCAATACGCAAACCGCCTCTCCCCG
CGCGTTGGCCGATTCATTAATGCAGCTGGCACGACAGGTTTCCCGACTGGAAAGCGGGCAGTGAGCGCAA
CGCAATTAATGTGAGTTAGCTCACTCATTAGGCACCCCAGGCTTTACACTTTATGCTTCCGGCTCGTATG
TTGTGTGGAATTGTGAGCGGATAACAATTTCACACAGGAAACAGCTATGACCATGATTACGCCAAGCTTG
CATGCATTTAAATCATTACGACCGAGATTCCCGGGTAATAACTGATATAATTAAATTGAAGCTCTAATTT
GTGAGTTTAGTATACATGCATTTACTTATAATACAGTTTTTTAGTTTTGCTGGCCG
